Addgene plasmid #171811: pCRISPaint-mScarlet-F-mgp100-PuroR [M1G]
Purpose: Universal donor plasmid for CRISPitope method encoding mScarlet fluorescent protein, FLAG tag, murine gp100 CD8+ T cell epitope [AA: 25-33 (EGSRNQDWL)] and puromycin resistance cassette [p.M1G]
Depositing lab: Michael Hoelzel. Depositing organization: Universitaetsklinikum Bonn. Publication: Adoptive T Cell Therapy Targeting Different Gene Products Reveals Diverse and Context-Dependent Immune Evasion in Melanoma. Effern M, Glodde N, Braun M, Liebing J, Boll HN, Yong M, Bawden E, Hinze D, van den Boorn-Konijnenberg D, Daoud M, Aymans P, Landsberg J, Smyth MJ, Flatz L, Tuting T, Bald T, Gebhardt T, Holzel M. Immunity. 2020 Sep 15;53(3):564-580.e9. doi: 10.1016/j.immuni.2020.07.007. Epub 2020 Aug 3. PubMed 32750334.
Backbone
  Vector backbone: pCRISPaint
  Backbone manufacturer: Based on plasmids published by Schmid-Burgk et al. 2016 (DOI: 10.1038/ncomms12338)
  Backbone size w/o insert (bp): 2543
  Total vector size (bp): 3989
  Vector type: Gene tagging
  Selectable markers: Puromycin
Growth in bacteria
  Bacterial resistance: Ampicillin, 100 μg/mL
  Growth temperature: 37°C
  Growth strain: DH5alpha
  Copy number: High Copy
Gene/Insert
  Gene/Insert name: mScarlet-F-mgp100-T2A-PuroR
  Species: M. musculus (mouse), Synthetic; Discosoma sp., Streptomyces alboniger
  Insert size (bp): 1446
  Mutation: PuroR: Changed Methionin 1 to Glycine.
  Cloning method: Restriction Enzyme; 5′ cloning site Unknown (unknown if destroyed); 3′ cloning site Unknown (unknown if destroyed)
  Sequencing primers: 5′ CGATAGTACTAACATACGCTCTCCA; 3′ CTCCCCCTGAACCTGAAAC
Terms and licenses: Academic/Nonprofit Terms; Industry Terms: Not Available to Industry
How to cite: pCRISPaint-mScarlet-F-mgp100-PuroR [M1G] was a gift from Michael Hoelzel (Addgene plasmid # 171811 ; http://n2t.net/addgene:171811 ; RRID:Addgene_171811)
