[The description below was written by a language model from this plasmid's Addgene catalogue record and pLannotate feature annotations shown in this document.]
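Description:
pCRISPaint-mScarlet-F-mgp100-PuroR [M1G] is a 3,989 bp universal donor plasmid for CRISPR-assisted gene tagging, built on the pCRISPaint backbone and used in the CRISPitope method. It is propagated in E. coli as a high-copy plasmid through a ColE1/pUC-type origin and selected with ampicillin via the β-lactamase gene. Short fragments annotated as tetracycline resistance and SV40 large T antigen appear to be non-functional backbone remnants.

The 1,446 bp payload is a promoterless tagging cassette: an open reading frame encoding the red fluorescent protein mScarlet, a FLAG epitope (the annotation detects only a short match to 3xFLAG, consistent with a single tag) and the murine gp100 CD8+ T cell epitope (residues 25–33), followed by a T2A peptide and puromycin N-acetyltransferase, with an SV40 polyadenylation signal annotated just downstream. No eukaryotic promoter is annotated, and the puromycin resistance gene carries an M1G substitution that removes its start codon. Resistance should therefore arise only when the cassette integrates in frame behind an expressed endogenous coding sequence, with T2A releasing the resistance enzyme from the tagged protein. A synthetic poly(A) signal and a transcriptional pause site lie upstream of the cassette, elements generally used to block read-through transcription from the backbone.

In use, the donor lets a chosen endogenous gene product be fused at its own locus to a fluorescent reporter, an antibody-detectable tag and a defined model T cell epitope, with edited mammalian cells enriched by puromycin. The associated study applied this approach to melanoma, comparing how targeting different gene products by adoptive T cell therapy shapes immune evasion. The record does not give the cloning sites or the accompanying nuclease and guide components.
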