Features (pLannotate 1.2.2; 11 found; start..end, strand, type, name):
      1..49      +  polyA_signal   poly(A) signal: synthetic polyadenylation signal
     63..154     +  misc_feature   pause site: RNA polymerase II transcriptional pause signal from the human α2 globin gene
    227..919     +  CDS            mScarlet: mScarlet is a basic (constitutively fluorescent) red fluorescent protein published in 2016, derived from synthetic construct. It has moderate acid sensitivity.
    931..951     +  CDS            3xFLAG (fragment): three tandem FLAG® epitope tags
   1075..1672    +  CDS            PuroR (fragment): puromycin N-acetyltransferase; pac from Streptomyces; confers resistance to puromycin
   1697..1818    -  polyA_signal   SV40 poly(A) signal: SV40 polyadenylation signal
   1841..1909    -  CDS            large T antigen (fragment): large T antigen from SV40 (simian virus 40)
   1925..2057    +  CDS            TcR (fragment): tetracycline efflux protein; tet; confers resistance to tetracycline
   2237..2825    -  rep_origin     ori: high-copy-number ColE1/pMB1/pBR322/pUC origin of replication
   3025..3885    -  CDS            AmpR: β-lactamase confers resistance to ampicillin, carbenicillin, and related antibiotics
   3886..3927    -  promoter       AmpR promoter (fragment): bla
>Addgene plasmid #171811 | pCRISPaint-mScarlet-F-mgp100-PuroR [M1G] | addgene full sequence | sequence record 337983 | Addgene NGS Result
AATAAAATATCTTTATTTTCATTACATCTGTGTGTTGGTTTTTTGTGTGAATCGATAGTACTAACATACG
CTCTCCATCAAAACAAAACGAAACAAAACAAACTAGCAAAATAGGCTGTCCCCAGTGCAAGTGCAGGTGC
CAGAACATTTCTCTTAATGATAGCTAGGATCGCTAGCGGGCCAGTACCCAAAAAGCGGGGGGTCTGGTGG
CAGTGGAGGGGGATCCGTGAGCAAGGGCGAGGCAGTGATCAAGGAGTTCATGCGGTTCAAGGTGCACATG
GAGGGCTCCATGAACGGCCACGAGTTCGAGATCGAGGGCGAGGGCGAGGGCCGCCCCTACGAGGGCACCC
AGACCGCCAAGCTGAAGGTGACCAAGGGTGGCCCCCTGCCCTTCTCCTGGGACATCCTGTCCCCTCAGTT
CATGTACGGCTCCAGGGCCTTCACCAAGCACCCCGCCGACATCCCCGACTACTATAAGCAGTCCTTCCCC
GAGGGCTTCAAGTGGGAGCGCGTGATGAACTTCGAGGACGGCGGCGCCGTGACCGTGACCCAGGACACCT
CCCTGGAGGACGGCACCCTGATCTACAAGGTGAAGCTCCGCGGCACCAACTTCCCTCCTGACGGCCCCGT
AATGCAGAAGAAGACAATGGGCTGGGAAGCGTCCACCGAGCGGTTGTACCCCGAGGACGGCGTGCTGAAG
GGCGACATTAAGATGGCCCTGCGCCTGAAGGACGGCGGCCGCTACCTGGCGGACTTCAAGACCACCTACA
AGGCCAAGAAGCCCGTGCAGATGCCCGGCGCCTACAACGTCGACCGCAAGTTGGACATCACCTCCCACAA
CGAGGACTACACCGTGGTGGAACAGTACGAACGCTCCGAGGGCCGCCACTCCACCGGCGGCATGGACGAG
CTGTACAAGAGCGGCTCCGCCGATTACAAGGATGACGACGACAAACGATCGGGGCCTAGGCTGGAAGGGT
CGCGCAACCAGGATTGGCTGGTGTACAAGGGATCCGGAGAGGGCAGAGGAAGTCTGCTAACATGCGGTGA
CGTCGAGGAGAATCCTGGCCCAGGGACCGAGTACAAGCCCACGGTGCGCCTCGCCACCCGCGACGACGTC
CCCAGGGCCGTACGCACCCTCGCCGCCGCGTTCGCCGACTACCCCGCCACGCGCCACACCGTCGATCCGG
ACCGCCACATCGAGCGGGTCACCGAGCTGCAAGAACTCTTCCTCACGCGCGTCGGGCTCGACATCGGCAA
GGTGTGGGTCGCGGACGACGGCGCCGCGGTGGCGGTCTGGACCACGCCGGAGAGCGTCGAAGCGGGGGCG
GTGTTCGCCGAGATCGGCCCGCGCATGGCCGAGTTGAGCGGTTCCCGGCTGGCCGCGCAGCAACAGATGG
AAGGCCTCCTGGCGCCGCACCGGCCCAAGGAGCCCGCGTGGTTCCTGGCCACCGTCGGCGTCTCGCCCGA
CCACCAGGGCAAGGGTCTGGGCAGCGCCGTCGTGCTCCCCGGAGTGGAGGCGGCCGAGCGCGCCGGGGTG
CCCGCCTTCCTGGAGACCTCCGCGCCCCGCAACCTCCCCTTCTACGAGCGGCTCGGCTTCACCGTCACCG
CCGACGTCGAGGTGCCCGAAGGACCGCGCACCTGGTGCATGACCCGCAAGCCCGGTGCCTGAGCGGCCCG
CTTCGAGCAGACATGATAAGATACATTGATGAGTTTGGACAAACCACAACTAGAATGCAGTGAAAAAAAT
GCTTTATTTGTGAAATTTGTGATGCTATTGCTTTATTTGTAACCATTATAAGCTGCAATAAACAAGTTAA
CAACAACAATTGCATTCATTTTATGTTTCAGGTTCAGGGGGAGGTGTGGGAGGTTTTTTAAAGCAAGTAA
AACCTCTACAAATGTGGTAAAATCGATAAGGATCCGTCGACCGATGCCCTTGAGAGCCTTCAACCCAGTC
AGCTCCTTCCGGTGGGCGCGGGGCATGACTATCGTCGCCGCACTTATGACTGTCTTCTTTATCATGCAAC
TCGTAGGACAGGTGCCGGCAGCGCTCTTCCGCTTCCTCGCTCACTGACTCGCTGCGCTCGGTCGTTCGGC
TGCGGCGAGCGGTATCAGCTCACTCAAAGGCGGTAATACGGTTATCCACAGAATCAGGGGATAACGCAGG
AAAGAACATGTGAGCAAAAGGCCAGCAAAAGGCCAGGAACCGTAAAAAGGCCGCGTTGCTGGCGTTTTTC
CATAGGCTCCGCCCCCCTGACGAGCATCACAAAAATCGACGCTCAAGTCAGAGGTGGCGAAACCCGACAG
GACTATAAAGATACCAGGCGTTTCCCCCTGGAAGCTCCCTCGTGCGCTCTCCTGTTCCGACCCTGCCGCT
TACCGGATACCTGTCCGCCTTTCTCCCTTCGGGAAGCGTGGCGCTTTCTCATAGCTCACGCTGTAGGTAT
CTCAGTTCGGTGTAGGTCGTTCGCTCCAAGCTGGGCTGTGTGCACGAACCCCCCGTTCAGCCCGACCGCT
GCGCCTTATCCGGTAACTATCGTCTTGAGTCCAACCCGGTAAGACACGACTTATCGCCACTGGCAGCAGC
CACTGGTAACAGGATTAGCAGAGCGAGGTATGTAGGCGGTGCTACAGAGTTCTTGAAGTGGTGGCCTAAC
TACGGCTACACTAGAAGAACAGTATTTGGTATCTGCGCTCTGCTGAAGCCAGTTACCTTCGGAAAAAGAG
TTGGTAGCTCTTGATCCGGCAAACAAACCACCGCTGGTAGCGGTGGTTTTTTTGTTTGCAAGCAGCAGAT
TACGCGCAGAAAAAAAGGATCTCAAGAAGATCCTTTGATCTTTTCTACGGGGTCTGACGCTCAGTGGAAC
GAAAACTCACGTTAAGGGATTTTGGTCATGAGATTATCAAAAAGGATCTTCACCTAGATCCTTTTAAATT
AAAAATGAAGTTTTAAATCAATCTAAAGTATATATGAGTAAACTTGGTCTGACAGCGGCCGCAAATGCTA
AACCACTGCAGTGGTTACCAGTGCTTGATCAGTGAGGCACCGATCTCAGCGATCTGCCTATTTCGTTCGT
CCATAGTGGCCTGACTCCCCGTCGTGTAGATCACTACGATTCGTGAGGGCTTACCATCAGGCCCCAGCGC
AGCAATGATGCCGCGAGAGCCGCGTTCACCGGCCCCCGATTTGTCAGCAATGAACCAGCCAGCAGGGAGG
GCCGAGCGAAGAAGTGGTCCTGCTACTTTGTCCGCCTCCATCCAGTCTATGAGCTGCTGTCGTGATGCTA
GAGTAAGAAGTTCGCCAGTGAGTAGTTTCCGAAGAGTTGTGGCCATTGCTACTGGCATCGTGGTATCACG
CTCGTCGTTCGGTATGGCTTCGTTCAACTCTGGTTCCCAGCGGTCAAGCCGGGTCACATGATCACCCATA
TTATGAAGAAATGCAGTCAGCTCCTTAGGGCCTCCGATCGTTGTCAGAAGTAAGTTGGCCGCGGTGTTGT
CGCTCATGGTAATGGCAGCACTACACAATTCTCTTACCGTCATGCCATCCGTAAGATGCTTTTCCGTGAC
CGGCGAGTACTCAACCAAGTCGTTTTGTGAGTAGTGTATACGGCGACCAAGCTGCTCTTGCCCGGCGTCT
ATACGGGACAACACCGCGCCACATAGCAGTACTTTGAAAGTGCTCATCATCGGGAATCGTTCTTCGGGGC
GGAAAGACTCAAGGATCTTGCCGCTATTGAGATCCAGTTCGATATAGCCCACTCTTGCACCCAGTTGATC
TTCAGCATCTTTTACTTTCACCAGCGTTTCGGGGTGTGCAAAAACAGGCAAGCAAAATGCCGCAAAGAAG
GGAATGAGTGCGACACGAAAATGTTGGATGCTCATACTCGTCCTTTTTCAATATTATTGAAGCATTTATC
AGAGTTACTAGTACGTCTCTCAAGGATAAGTAAGTAATATTAAGGTACGGGAGGTATTGGACAGGCCGC
